Addgene plasmid #139499: pSP569
Purpose: Repair DNA plasmid to insert PP7 stem loops in the endogenous STL1 locus after double strand break in S. cerevisiae
Depositing lab: Serge Pelet. Depositing organization: Universite de Lausanne (UNIL). Publication: Single-particle imaging of stress-promoters induction reveals the interplay between MAPK signaling, chromatin and transcription factors. Wosika V, Pelet S. Nat Commun. 2020 Jun 23;11(1):3171. doi: 10.1038/s41467-020-16943-w. PubMed 32576833.
Backbone
  Vector backbone: pHIS
  Backbone size w/o insert (bp): 3950
  Vector type: Yeast Expression
Growth in bacteria
  Bacterial resistance: Ampicillin, 100 μg/mL
  Growth temperature: 37°C
  Growth strain: DH5alpha
  Copy number: High Copy
Gene/Insert
  Gene/Insert name: pSTL1 24xPP7sl STL1 100 - 600
  Species: S. cerevisiae (budding yeast)
  Insert size (bp): 4511
  Mutation: WT
  Promoter: pSTL1
  Cloning method: Restriction Enzyme; 5′ cloning site BglII (unknown if destroyed); 3′ cloning site NotI (unknown if destroyed)
  Sequencing primers: 5′ TGGTCGCTATACTGCTGTCG; 3′ T7
Terms and licenses: Academic/Nonprofit Terms; Industry Terms: Not Available to Industry
How to cite: pSP569 was a gift from Serge Pelet (Addgene plasmid # 139499 ; http://n2t.net/addgene:139499 ; RRID:Addgene_139499)
