[The description below was written by a language model from this plasmid's Addgene catalogue record and pLannotate feature annotations shown in this document.]
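Description:
pSP569 is a repair-template plasmid for genome editing in Saccharomyces cerevisiae. It supplies donor DNA that places an array of PP7 stem loops into the endogenous STL1 locus once a double-strand break has been made there. It is built on a backbone catalogued as pHIS and is about 8.5 kb. The depositor sequence and the repository's sequencing result differ by only two nucleotides and give the same feature map. In E. coli it replicates from a high-copy ColE1/pUC-type origin and is selected with ampicillin through the bla gene. The annotation also finds an intact Tn5 NeoR/KanR coding sequence, along with fragments of lacZα, ccdB, the Tn5 transposase and lacI, which look like leftovers from a commercial cloning vector. No yeast replication origin or centromere is annotated, which fits a plasmid that serves as a source of donor DNA rather than an episome.

The insert is described as the STL1 promoter, 24 PP7 stem loops, and a segment of STL1 labelled 100–600. In the feature table, the repeat array appears only indirectly, as twelve regularly spaced short matches misassigned to pUC polylinker sequence, followed by an annotated STL1 coding fragment. The promoter itself is not annotated, but presumably lies in the unannotated stretch upstream of the array. These flanking STL1 sequences would act as homology arms. Upstream sits a HIS3-type marker under the Ashbya gossypii TEF promoter and terminator, although the record does not say whether it is co-integrated. Transcripts carrying PP7 loops can be bound by fluorescently tagged PP7 coat protein. This allows live imaging of nascent transcription from this stress-responsive promoter, consistent with the associated single-particle imaging study.
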