Features (pLannotate 1.2.2; 32 found; start..end, strand, type, name):
    416..759     +  promoter       TEF promoter: Ashbya gossypii TEF promoter
    802..1455    +  CDS            HIS3: HIS7_YEAST - Experimental evidence at protein level: Swiss-Prot protein existence level 1. From Saccharomyces cerevisiae (strain ATCC 204508 / S288c) (Baker's yeast).
   1462..1659    +  terminator     TEF terminator: Ashbya gossypii TEF terminator
   2495..2513    +  misc_feature   MCS (fragment): pBluescript multiple cloning site
   2561..2579    -  misc_feature   MCS (fragment): pUC18/19 multiple cloning site
   2682..2700    -  misc_feature   MCS (fragment): pUC18/19 multiple cloning site
   2803..2821    -  misc_feature   MCS (fragment): pUC18/19 multiple cloning site
   2924..2942    -  misc_feature   MCS (fragment): pUC18/19 multiple cloning site
   3045..3063    -  misc_feature   MCS (fragment): pUC18/19 multiple cloning site
   3166..3184    -  misc_feature   MCS (fragment): pUC18/19 multiple cloning site
   3287..3305    -  misc_feature   MCS (fragment): pUC18/19 multiple cloning site
   3408..3426    -  misc_feature   MCS (fragment): pUC18/19 multiple cloning site
   3529..3547    -  misc_feature   MCS (fragment): pUC18/19 multiple cloning site
   3650..3668    -  misc_feature   MCS (fragment): pUC18/19 multiple cloning site
   3771..3789    -  misc_feature   MCS (fragment): pUC18/19 multiple cloning site
   3892..3910    -  misc_feature   MCS (fragment): pUC18/19 multiple cloning site
   4006..4521    +  CDS            STL1 (fragment): STL1_YEAST - Experimental evidence at protein level: Swiss-Prot protein existence level 1. From Saccharomyces cerevisiae (strain ATCC 204508 / S288c) (Baker's yeast).
   4537..4555    -  promoter       T7 promoter: promoter for bacteriophage T7 RNA polymerase
   4558..4705    +  CDS            lacZα (fragment): LacZα fragment of β-galactosidase; lacZ fragment
   4715..5018    +  CDS            ccdB (fragment): CcdB, a bacterial toxin that poisons DNA gyrase; ccdB; Plasmids containing the ccdB gene cannot be propagated in standard E. coli strains.
   5066..5335    +  CDS            tnpA (fragment): TN5P_ECOLX - Also known as tnp. Experimental evidence at protein level: Swiss-Prot protein existence level 1. Mediates transposition of transposon Tn5 by a 'cut and paste' mechanism. First, the monomeric transposase binds the 19 bp inverted DNA repeats flanking the transposon. Then, dimerization of the DNA- bound transposase creates a synaptic DNA complex. After nicking of the first DNA strand, excision of the transposon proceeds through a series of intermediates. The transposase then mediates the insertion of the transposon at a new site by strand transfer. The activity of the wild- type tran
   5367..6161    +  CDS            NeoR/KanR: aminoglycoside phosphotransferase from Tn5; aph(3')-II (or nptII); confers resistance to neomycin, kanamycin, and G418 (Geneticin®)
   6182..6232    -  misc_feature   bom (fragment): basis of mobility region from pBR322
   6259..6318    +  promoter       AmpR promoter (fragment): bla
   6411..7269    -  CDS            AmpR: β-lactamase; bla; confers resistance to ampicillin, carbenicillin, and related antibiotics
   7270..7322    -  promoter       AmpR promoter (fragment): bla
   7393..7981    +  rep_origin     ori: high-copy-number ColE1/pMB1/pBR322/pUC origin of replication
   8164..8256    +  CDS            lacI (fragment): lac repressor; lacI; The lac repressor binds to the lac operator to inhibit transcription in E. coli. This inhibition can be relieved by adding lactose or isopropyl-β-D-thiogalactopyranoside (IPTG).
   8269..8290    +  protein_bind   CAP binding site: CAP binding activates transcription in the presence of cAMP. E. coli catabolite activator protein
   8305..8335    +  promoter       lac promoter: promoter for the E. coli lac operon
   8343..8359    +  protein_bind   lac operator: The lac repressor binds to the lac operator to inhibit transcription in E. coli. This inhibition can be relieved by adding lactose or isopropyl-β-D-thiogalactopyranoside (IPTG). lac repressor encoded by lacI
   8404..8422    +  promoter       T3 promoter: promoter for bacteriophage T3 RNA polymerase
>Addgene plasmid #139499 | pSP569 | depositor full sequence | sequence record 269890 | pSP569 sequence 8461 bps
TTAATTAAACCGTTCAACCCTATACAGCGCAAATTTGGTCCTAATACACTTCGGTTTTAATGCGTCAATC
CGATTGGCTCCGATAAGCTTTTGCACATTTTTCAAGTCATATGTCACGACGAACGTGATGCCCGCAAAAC
GTAAAAAAAAGAAGCAATAAATTGCCCAAAAAAAAAATATAAACTGCTTTTCTTAGTCATTCATAAGTTC
TGATGGTCTTCCTTATCTTATTGTATTTTTCGTCCTATTGTTTCATTTCTTACCAAATTAATCAATTCTT
ATATCTTACTTGATAACACACCAAACTAATCGTCTCCACATCATAGGAAGATAGGAAATTGCTATCTCAG
TCCTATACTACGCAGACCTCGAGTCTGTTTAGCTTGCCTCGTCCCCGCCGGGTCACCCGGCCAGCGACAT
GGAGGCCCAGAATACCCTCCTTGACAGTCTTGACGTGCGCAGCTCAGGGGCATGATGTGACTGTCGCCCG
TACATTTAGCCCATACATCCCCATGTATAATCATTTGCATCCATACATTTTGATGGCCGCACGGCGCGAA
GCAAAAATTACGGCTCCTCGCTGCAGACCTGCGAGCAGGGAAACGCTCCCCTCACAGACGCGTTGAATTG
TCCCCACGCCGCGCCCCTGTAGAGAAATATAAAAGGTTAGGATTTGCCACTGAGGTTCTTCTTTCATATA
CTTCCTTTTAAAATCTTGCTAGGATACAGTTCTCACATCACATCCGAACATAAACAACCATGGCAGAACC
AGCCCAAAAAAAGCAAAAACAAACTGTTCAGGAGCGCAAGGCGTTTATCTCCCGTATCACTAATGAAACT
AAAATTCAAATCGCTATTTCGCTGAATGGTGGTTATATTCAAATAAAAGATTCGATTCTTCCTGCAAAGA
AGGATGACGATGTAGCTTCCCAAGCTACTCAGTCACAGGTCATCGATATTCACACAGGTGTTGGCTTTTT
GGATCATATGATCCATGCGTTGGCAAAACACTCTGGTTGGTCTCTTATTGTTGAATGTATTGGTGACCTG
CACATTGACGATCACCATACTACCGAAGATTGCGGTATCGCATTAGGGCAAGCGTTCAAAGAAGCAATGG
GTGCTGTCCGTGGTGTAAAAAGATTCGGTACTGGGTTCGCACCATTGGATGAGGCGCTATCACGTGCCGT
AGTCGATTTATCTAGTAGACCATTTGCTGTAATCGACCTTGGATTGAAGAGAGAGATGATTGGTGATTTA
TCCACTGAAATGATTCCACACTTTTTGGAAAGTTTCGCGGAGGCGGCCAGAATTACTTTGCATGTTGATT
GTCTGAGAGGTTTCAACGATCACCACAGAAGTGAGAGTGCGTTCAAGGCTTTGGCTGTTGCCATAAGAGA
AGCTATTTCTAGCAATGGCACCAATGACGTTCCCTCAACCAAAGGTGTTTTGATGTGAAGTACTGACAAT
AAAAAGATTCTTGTTTTCAAGAACTTGTCATTTGTATAGTTTTTTTATATTGTAGTTGTTCTATTTTAAT
CAAATGTTAGCGTGATTTATATTTTTTTTCGCCTCGACATCATCTGCCCAGATGCGAAGTTAAGTGCGCA
GAAAGTAATATCATGCGTCAATCGTATGTGAATGCTGGTCGCTATACTGCTGTCGATTCGATACTAACGC
CGCCATCCAGAGCTCGCAGAACACCACTACTGATACTCATTGCCAAGGCTAGGAGGCACCATCCGTTTCA
TTTTCTTTGAGGTAAGCCAATCATGAAATAGTATACACATCCATAACGGACGTACGGACGAAATAAGTGC
CGTTGTCCCACTATTCCACCGCATTTGGCCCATTTGGCTCACTTTGACTCAACTTGCGTCATTTTAACTG
ATATGAAGGGTCCGACTTTGTCCTTTTTCGGCCACCGCATACCCCACGGCGATGCCTCCGCTACCTGCAT
TTGAGTAACATCTCCGTTTCGCGGGGTATTCGGCGCTACGTCGCCTGTTCGAGCGGCTCTGTTCGTTGCA
TGAAACTAAAATAAGCGGAAAGTGTCCAGCCATCCACTACGTCAGAAAGAAATAATGGTTGTACACTGTT
TCTCGGCTATATACCGTTTTTGGTTGGTTAATCCTCGCCAGGTGCAGCTATTGCGCTTGGCTGCTTCGCG
ATAGTAGTAATCTGAGAAAGTGCAGATCCCGGTAAGGGAAACACTTTTGGTTCACCTTTGATAGGGCTTT
CATTGGGGCATTCGTAACAAAAAGGAAGTAGATAGAGAAATTGAGAAAGCTTAAGTGAGATGTTTTAGCT
TCAATTTTGTCCCCTTCAACGCTGCTTGGCCTTAGAGGGTCAGAATTGCAGTTCAGGAGTAGTCACACTC
ATAGTATATAAACAAGCCCTTTATTGATTTTGAATAATTATTTTGTATACGTGTTCTAGCATACAAGTTA
GAATAAATAAAAAATAGAAAAATAGAACATAGAAAGTTTTAGACCTCTAGAACTAGTGGATCCTAAGGTA
CCTAATTGCCTAGAAAGGAGCAGACGATATGGCGTCGCTCCCTGCAGGTCGACTCTAGAAACCAGCAGAG
CATATGGGCTCGCTGGCTGCAGTATTCCCGGGTTCATTAGATCCTAAGGTACCTAATTGCCTAGAAAGGA
GCAGACGATATGGCGTCGCTCCCTGCAGGTCGACTCTAGAAACCAGCAGAGCATATGGGCTCGCTGGCTG
CAGTATTCCCGGGTTCATTAGATCCTAAGGTACCTAATTGCCTAGAAAGGAGCAGACGATATGGCGTCGC
TCCCTGCAGGTCGACTCTAGAAACCAGCAGAGCATATGGGCTCGCTGGCTGCAGTATTCCCGGGTTCATT
AGATCCTAAGGTACCTAATTGCCTAGAAAGGAGCAGACGATATGGCGTCGCTCCCTGCAGGTCGACTCTA
GAAACCAGCAGAGCATATGGGCTCGCTGGCTGCAGTATTCCCGGGTTCATTAGATCCTAAGGTACCTAAT
TGCCTAGAAAGGAGCAGACGATATGGCGTCGCTCCCTGCAGGTCGACTCTAGAAACCAGCAGAGCATATG
GGCTCGCTGGCTGCAGTATTCCCGGGTTCATTAGATCCTAAGGTACCTAATTGCCTAGAAAGGAGCAGAC
GATATGGCGTCGCTCCCTGCAGGTCGACTCTAGAAACCAGCAGAGCATATGGGCTCGCTGGCTGCAGTAT
TCCCGGGTTCATTAGATCCTAAGGTACCTAATTGCCTAGAAAGGAGCAGACGATATGGCGTCGCTCCCTG
CAGGTCGACTCTAGAAACCAGCAGAGCATATGGGCTCGCTGGCTGCAGTATTCCCGGGTTCATTAGATCC
TAAGGTACCTAATTGCCTAGAAAGGAGCAGACGATATGGCGTCGCTCCCTGCAGGTCGACTCTAGAAACC
AGCAGAGCATATGGGCTCGCTGGCTGCAGTATTCCCGGGTTCATTAGATCCTAAGGTACCTAATTGCCTA
GAAAGGAGCAGACGATATGGCGTCGCTCCCTGCAGGTCGACTCTAGAAACCAGCAGAGCATATGGGCTCG
CTGGCTGCAGTATTCCCGGGTTCATTAGATCCTAAGGTACCTAATTGCCTAGAAAGGAGCAGACGATATG
GCGTCGCTCCCTGCAGGTCGACTCTAGAAACCAGCAGAGCATATGGGCTCGCTGGCTGCAGTATTCCCGG
GTTCATTAGATCCTAAGGTACCTAATTGCCTAGAAAGGAGCAGACGATATGGCGTCGCTCCCTGCAGGTC
GACTCTAGAAACCAGCAGAGCATATGGGCTCGCTGGCTGCAGTATTCCCGGGTTCATTAGATCCTAAGGT
ACCTAATTGCCTAGAAAGGAGCAGACGATATGGCGTCGCTCCCTGCAGGTCGACTCTAGAAACCAGCAGA
GCATATGGGCTCGCTGGCTGCAGTATTCCCGGGTTCATTAGATCCATGTCCCAGGATAGAATTTTGTTAG
ATAGATCTGATATCCGCATCTATGACGGGCTTCTCCCTGTTTGGATACGACCAAGGGTTGATGGCAAGTC
TAATTACTGGTAAACAGTTCAACTATGAATTTCCAGCAACCAAAGAAAATGGCGATCATGACAGACACGC
AACTGTAGTGCAGGGCGCTACAACCTCCTGTTATGAATTAGGTTGTTTCGCAGGTTCTCTATTCGTTATG
TTCTGCGGTGAAAGAATTGGTAGAAAACCATTAATCCTGATGGGTTCCGTAATAACCATCATTGGTGCCG
TTATTTCTACATGCGCATTTCGTGGTTACTGGGCATTAGGCCAGTTTATCATCGGAAGAGTCGTCACCGG
TGTTGGAACAGGGTTGAATACATCTACTATTCCCGTTTGGCAATCAGAAATGTCAAAAGCTGAAAATAGA
GGGTTGCTGGTCAATTTAGAAGGTTCCACAATTGCTTTTGGTACTATGATTGCTTATTGGATTGATTTTG
GGTTGTCTTATACCAACAGTTCTGTTCAGTGGAGGCGGCCGCTAAATTCAATTCGCCCTATAGTGAGTCG
TATTACAATTCACTGGCCGTCGTTTTACAACGTCGTGACTGGGAAAACCCTGGCGTTACCCAACTTAATC
GCCTTGCAGCACATCCCCCTTTCGCCAGCTGGCGTAATAGCGAAGAGGCCCGCACCGATCGCCCTTCCCA
ACAGTTGCGCAGCCTATACGTACGGCAGTTTAAGGTTTACACCTATAAAAGAGAGAGCCGTTATCGTCTG
TTTGTGGATGTACAGAGTGATATTATTGACACGCCGGGGCGACGGATGGTGATCCCCCTGGCCAGTGCAC
GTCTGCTGTCAGATAAAGTCTCCCGTGAACTTTACCCGGTGGTGCATATCGGGGATGAAAGCTGGCGCAT
GATGACCACCGATATGGCCAGTGTGCCGGTCTCCGTTATCGGGGAAGAAGTGGCTGATCTCAGCCACCGC
GAAAATGACATCAAAAACGCCATTAACCTGATGTTCTGGGGAATATAAATGTCAGGCATGAGATTATCAA
AAAGGATCTTCACCTAGATCCTTTTCACGTAGAAAGCCAGTCCGCAGAAACGGTGCTGACCCCGGATGAA
TGTCAGCTACTGGGCTATCTGGACAAGGGAAAACGCAAGCGCAAAGAGAAAGCAGGTAGCTTGCAGTGGG
CTTACATGGCGATAGCTAGACTGGGCGGTTTTATGGACAGCAAGCGAACCGGAATTGCCAGCTGGGGCGC
CCTCTGGTAAGGTTGGGAAGCCCTGCAAAGTAAACTGGATGGCTTTCTTGCCGCCAAGGATCTGATGGCG
CAGGGGATCAAGCTCTGATCAAGAGACAGGATGAGGATCGTTTCGCATGATTGAACAAGATGGATTGCAC
GCAGGTTCTCCGGCCGCTTGGGTGGAGAGGCTATTCGGCTATGACTGGGCACAACAGACAATCGGCTGCT
CTGATGCCGCCGTGTTCCGGCTGTCAGCGCAGGGGCGCCCGGTTCTTTTTGTCAAGACCGACCTGTCCGG
TGCCCTGAATGAACTGCAAGACGAGGCAGCGCGGCTATCGTGGCTGGCCACGACGGGCGTTCCTTGCGCA
GCTGTGCTCGACGTTGTCACTGAAGCGGGAAGGGACTGGCTGCTATTGGGCGAAGTGCCGGGGCAGGATC
TCCTGTCATCTCACCTTGCTCCTGCCGAGAAAGTATCCATCATGGCTGATGCAATGCGGCGGCTGCATAC
GCTTGATCCGGCTACCTGCCCATTCGACCACCAAGCGAAACATCGCATCGAGCGAGCACGTACTCGGATG
GAAGCCGGTCTTGTCGATCAGGATGATCTGGACGAAGAGCATCAGGGGCTCGCGCCAGCCGAACTGTTCG
CCAGGCTCAAGGCGAGCATGCCCGACGGCGAGGATCTCGTCGTGACCCATGGCGATGCCTGCTTGCCGAA
TATCATGGTGGAAAATGGCCGCTTTTCTGGATTCATCGACTGTGGCCGGCTGGGTGTGGCGGACCGCTAT
CAGGACATAGCGTTGGCTACCCGTGATATTGCTGAAGAGCTTGGCGGCGAATGGGCTGACCGCTTCCTCG
TGCTTTACGGTATCGCCGCTCCCGATTCGCAGCGCATCGCCTTCTATCGCCTTCTTGACGAGTTCTTCTG
AATTATTAACGCTTACAATTTCCTGATGCGGTATTTTCTCCTTACGCATCTGTGCGGTATTTCACACCGC
ATCAGGTGGCACTTTTCGGGGAAATGTGCGCGGAACCCCTATTTGTTTATTTTTCTAAATACATTCAAAT
ATGTATCCGCTCATGAGATTATCAAAAAGGATCTTCACCTAGATCCTTTTAAATTAAAAATGAAGTTTTA
AATCAATCTAAAGTATATATGAGTAAACTTGGTCTGACAGTTACCAATGCTTAATCAGTGAGGCACCTAT
CTCAGCGATCTGTCTATTTCGTTCATCCATAGTTGCCTGACTCCCCGTCGTGTAGATAACTACGATACGG
GAGGGCTTACCATCTGGCCCCAGTGCTGCAATGATACCGCGAGACCACGCTCACCGGCTCCAGATTTATC
AGCAATAAACCAGCCAGCCGGAAGGCCGAGCGCAGAAGTGGTCCTGCAACTTTATCCGCCTCCATCCAGT
CTATTAATTGTTGCCGGGAAGCTAGAGTAAGTAGTTCGCCAGTTAATAGTTTGCGCAACGTTGTTGCCAT
TGCTACAGGCATCGTGGTGTCACGCTCGTCGTTTGGTATGGCTTCATTCAGCTCCGGTTCCCAACGATCA
AGGCGAGTTACATGATCCCCCATGTTGTGCAAAAAAGCGGTTAGCTCCTTCGGTCCTCCGATCGTTGTCA
GAAGTAAGTTGGCCGCAGTGTTATCACTCATGGTTATGGCAGCACTGCATAATTCTCTTACTGTCATGCC
ATCCGTAAGATGCTTTTCTGTGACTGGTGAGTACTCAACCAAGTCATTCTGAGAATAGTGTATGCGGCGA
CCGAGTTGCTCTTGCCCGGCGTCAATACGGGATAATACCGCGCCACATAGCAGAACTTTAAAAGTGCTCA
TCATTGGAAAACGTTCTTCGGGGCGAAAACTCTCAAGGATCTTACCGCTGTTGAGATCCAGTTCGATGTA
ACCCACTCGTGCACCCAACTGATCTTCAGCATCTTTTACTTTCACCAGCGTTTCTGGGTGAGCAAAAACA
GGAAGGCAAAATGCCGCAAAAAAGGGAATAAGGGCGACACGGAAATGTTGAATACTCATACTCTTCCTTT
TTCAATATTATTGAAGCATTTATCAGGGTTATTGTCTCATGACCAAAATCCCTTAACGTGAGTTTTCGTT
CCACTGAGCGTCAGACCCCGTAGAAAAGATCAAAGGATCTTCTTGAGATCCTTTTTTTCTGCGCGTAATC
TGCTGCTTGCAAACAAAAAAACCACCGCTACCAGCGGTGGTTTGTTTGCCGGATCAAGAGCTACCAACTC
TTTTTCCGAAGGTAACTGGCTTCAGCAGAGCGCAGATACCAAATACTGTTCTTCTAGTGTAGCCGTAGTT
AGGCCACCACTTCAAGAACTCTGTAGCACCGCCTACATACCTCGCTCTGCTAATCCTGTTACCAGTGGCT
GCTGCCAGTGGCGATAAGTCGTGTCTTACCGGGTTGGACTCAAGACGATAGTTACCGGATAAGGCGCAGC
GGTCGGGCTGAACGGGGGGTTCGTGCACACAGCCCAGCTTGGAGCGAACGACCTACACCGAACTGAGATA
CCTACAGCGTGAGCTATGAGAAAGCGCCACGCTTCCCGAAGGGAGAAAGGCGGACAGGTATCCGGTAAGC
GGCAGGGTCGGAACAGGAGAGCGCACGAGGGAGCTTCCAGGGGGAAACGCCTGGTATCTTTATAGTCCTG
TCGGGTTTCGCCACCTCTGACTTGAGCGTCGATTTTTGTGATGCTCGTCAGGGGGGCGGAGCCTATGGAA
AAACGCCAGCAACGCGGCCTTTTTACGGTTCCTGGCCTTTTGCTGGCCTTTTGCTCACATGTTCTTTCCT
GCGTTATCCCCTGATTCTGTGGATAACCGTATTACCGCCTTTGAGTGAGCTGATACCGCTCGCCGCAGCC
GAACGACCGAGCGCAGCGAGTCAGTGAGCGAGGAAGCGGAAGAGCGCCCAATACGCAAACCGCCTCTCCC
CGCGCGTTGGCCGATTCATTAATGCAGCTGGCACGACAGGTTTCCCGACTGGAAAGCGGGCAGTGAGCGC
AACGCAATTAATGTGAGTTAGCTCACTCATTAGGCACCCCAGGCTTTACACTTTATGCTTCCGGCTCGTA
TGTTGTGTGGAATTGTGAGCGGATAACAATTTCACACAGGAAACAGCTATGACCATGATTACGCCAAGCT
CAGAATTAACCCTCACTAAAGGGACTAGTCCTGCAGGTTTAAACGAATTCGCCCTTATATA
