Features (pLannotate 1.2.2; 32 found; start..end, strand, type, name):
    416..759     +  promoter       TEF promoter: Ashbya gossypii TEF promoter
    802..1455    +  CDS            HIS3: HIS7_YEAST - Experimental evidence at protein level: Swiss-Prot protein existence level 1. From Saccharomyces cerevisiae (strain ATCC 204508 / S288c) (Baker's yeast).
   1462..1659    +  terminator     TEF terminator: Ashbya gossypii TEF terminator
   2495..2513    +  misc_feature   MCS (fragment): pBluescript multiple cloning site
   2561..2579    -  misc_feature   MCS (fragment): pUC18/19 multiple cloning site
   2682..2700    -  misc_feature   MCS (fragment): pUC18/19 multiple cloning site
   2803..2821    -  misc_feature   MCS (fragment): pUC18/19 multiple cloning site
   2924..2942    -  misc_feature   MCS (fragment): pUC18/19 multiple cloning site
   3045..3063    -  misc_feature   MCS (fragment): pUC18/19 multiple cloning site
   3166..3184    -  misc_feature   MCS (fragment): pUC18/19 multiple cloning site
   3287..3305    -  misc_feature   MCS (fragment): pUC18/19 multiple cloning site
   3408..3426    -  misc_feature   MCS (fragment): pUC18/19 multiple cloning site
   3529..3547    -  misc_feature   MCS (fragment): pUC18/19 multiple cloning site
   3650..3668    -  misc_feature   MCS (fragment): pUC18/19 multiple cloning site
   3771..3789    -  misc_feature   MCS (fragment): pUC18/19 multiple cloning site
   3892..3910    -  misc_feature   MCS (fragment): pUC18/19 multiple cloning site
   4006..4521    +  CDS            STL1 (fragment): STL1_YEAST - Experimental evidence at protein level: Swiss-Prot protein existence level 1. From Saccharomyces cerevisiae (strain ATCC 204508 / S288c) (Baker's yeast).
   4537..4555    -  promoter       T7 promoter: promoter for bacteriophage T7 RNA polymerase
   4558..4705    +  CDS            lacZα (fragment): LacZα fragment of β-galactosidase; lacZ fragment
   4715..5018    +  CDS            ccdB (fragment): CcdB, a bacterial toxin that poisons DNA gyrase; ccdB; Plasmids containing the ccdB gene cannot be propagated in standard E. coli strains.
   5066..5335    +  CDS            tnpA (fragment): TN5P_ECOLX - Also known as tnp. Experimental evidence at protein level: Swiss-Prot protein existence level 1. Mediates transposition of transposon Tn5 by a 'cut and paste' mechanism. First, the monomeric transposase binds the 19 bp inverted DNA repeats flanking the transposon. Then, dimerization of the DNA- bound transposase creates a synaptic DNA complex. After nicking of the first DNA strand, excision of the transposon proceeds through a series of intermediates. The transposase then mediates the insertion of the transposon at a new site by strand transfer. The activity of the wild- type tran
   5367..6161    +  CDS            NeoR/KanR: aminoglycoside phosphotransferase from Tn5; aph(3')-II (or nptII); confers resistance to neomycin, kanamycin, and G418 (Geneticin®)
   6182..6232    -  misc_feature   bom (fragment): basis of mobility region from pBR322
   6259..6318    +  promoter       AmpR promoter (fragment): bla
   6411..7271    -  CDS            AmpR: β-lactamase; bla; confers resistance to ampicillin, carbenicillin, and related antibiotics
   7272..7324    -  promoter       AmpR promoter (fragment): bla
   7395..7983    +  rep_origin     ori: high-copy-number ColE1/pMB1/pBR322/pUC origin of replication
   8166..8258    +  CDS            lacI (fragment): lac repressor; lacI; The lac repressor binds to the lac operator to inhibit transcription in E. coli. This inhibition can be relieved by adding lactose or isopropyl-β-D-thiogalactopyranoside (IPTG).
   8271..8292    +  protein_bind   CAP binding site: CAP binding activates transcription in the presence of cAMP. E. coli catabolite activator protein
   8307..8337    +  promoter       lac promoter: promoter for the E. coli lac operon
   8345..8361    +  protein_bind   lac operator: The lac repressor binds to the lac operator to inhibit transcription in E. coli. This inhibition can be relieved by adding lactose or isopropyl-β-D-thiogalactopyranoside (IPTG). lac repressor encoded by lacI
   8406..8424    +  promoter       T3 promoter: promoter for bacteriophage T3 RNA polymerase
>Addgene plasmid #139499 | pSP569 | addgene full sequence | sequence record 292017 | Addgene NGS Result
TTAATTAAACCGTTCAACCCTATACAGCGCAAATTTGGTCCTAATACACTTCGGTTTTAATGCGTCAATC
CGATTGGCTCCGATAAGCTTTTGCACATTTTTCAAGTCATATGTCACGACGAACGTGATGCCCGCAAAAC
GTAAAAAAAAGAAGCAATAAATTGCCCAAAAAAAAAATATAAACTGCTTTTCTTAGTCATTCATAAGTTC
TGATGGTCTTCCTTATCTTATTGTATTTTTCGTCCTATTGTTTCATTTCTTACCAAATTAATCAATTCTT
ATATCTTACTTGATAACACACCAAACTAATCGTCTCCACATCATAGGAAGATAGGAAATTGCTATCTCAG
TCCTATACTACGCAGACCTCGAGTCTGTTTAGCTTGCCTCGTCCCCGCCGGGTCACCCGGCCAGCGACAT
GGAGGCCCAGAATACCCTCCTTGACAGTCTTGACGTGCGCAGCTCAGGGGCATGATGTGACTGTCGCCCG
TACATTTAGCCCATACATCCCCATGTATAATCATTTGCATCCATACATTTTGATGGCCGCACGGCGCGAA
GCAAAAATTACGGCTCCTCGCTGCAGACCTGCGAGCAGGGAAACGCTCCCCTCACAGACGCGTTGAATTG
TCCCCACGCCGCGCCCCTGTAGAGAAATATAAAAGGTTAGGATTTGCCACTGAGGTTCTTCTTTCATATA
CTTCCTTTTAAAATCTTGCTAGGATACAGTTCTCACATCACATCCGAACATAAACAACCATGGCAGAACC
AGCCCAAAAAAAGCAAAAACAAACTGTTCAGGAGCGCAAGGCGTTTATCTCCCGTATCACTAATGAAACT
AAAATTCAAATCGCTATTTCGCTGAATGGTGGTTATATTCAAATAAAAGATTCGATTCTTCCTGCAAAGA
AGGATGACGATGTAGCTTCCCAAGCTACTCAGTCACAGGTCATCGATATTCACACAGGTGTTGGCTTTTT
GGATCATATGATCCATGCGTTGGCAAAACACTCTGGTTGGTCTCTTATTGTTGAATGTATTGGTGACCTG
CACATTGACGATCACCATACTACCGAAGATTGCGGTATCGCATTAGGGCAAGCGTTCAAAGAAGCAATGG
GTGCTGTCCGTGGTGTAAAAAGATTCGGTACTGGGTTCGCACCATTGGATGAGGCGCTATCACGTGCCGT
AGTCGATTTATCTAGTAGACCATTTGCTGTAATCGACCTTGGATTGAAGAGAGAGATGATTGGTGATTTA
TCCACTGAAATGATTCCACACTTTTTGGAAAGTTTCGCGGAGGCGGCCAGAATTACTTTGCATGTTGATT
GTCTGAGAGGTTTCAACGATCACCACAGAAGTGAGAGTGCGTTCAAGGCTTTGGCTGTTGCCATAAGAGA
AGCTATTTCTAGCAATGGCACCAATGACGTTCCCTCAACCAAAGGTGTTTTGATGTGAAGTACTGACAAT
AAAAAGATTCTTGTTTTCAAGAACTTGTCATTTGTATAGTTTTTTTATATTGTAGTTGTTCTATTTTAAT
CAAATGTTAGCGTGATTTATATTTTTTTTCGCCTCGACATCATCTGCCCAGATGCGAAGTTAAGTGCGCA
GAAAGTAATATCATGCGTCAATCGTATGTGAATGCTGGTCGCTATACTGCTGTCGATTCGATACTAACGC
CGCCATCCAGAGCTCGCAGAACACCACTACTGATACTCATTGCCAAGGCTAGGAGGCACCATCCGTTTCA
TTTTCTTTGAGGTAAGCCAATCATGAAATAGTATACACATCCATAACGGACGTACGGACGAAATAAGTGC
CGTTGTCCCACTATTCCACCGCATTTGGCCCATTTGGCTCACTTTGACTCAACTTGCGTCATTTTAACTG
ATATGAAGGGTCCGACTTTGTCCTTTTTCGGCCACCGCATACCCCACGGCGATGCCTCCGCTACCTGCAT
TTGAGTAACATCTCCGTTTCGCGGGGTATTCGGCGCTACGTCGCCTGTTCGAGCGGCTCTGTTCGTTGCA
TGAAACTAAAATAAGCGGAAAGTGTCCAGCCATCCACTACGTCAGAAAGAAATAATGGTTGTACACTGTT
TCTCGGCTATATACCGTTTTTGGTTGGTTAATCCTCGCCAGGTGCAGCTATTGCGCTTGGCTGCTTCGCG
ATAGTAGTAATCTGAGAAAGTGCAGATCCCGGTAAGGGAAACACTTTTGGTTCACCTTTGATAGGGCTTT
CATTGGGGCATTCGTAACAAAAAGGAAGTAGATAGAGAAATTGAGAAAGCTTAAGTGAGATGTTTTAGCT
TCAATTTTGTCCCCTTCAACGCTGCTTGGCCTTAGAGGGTCAGAATTGCAGTTCAGGAGTAGTCACACTC
ATAGTATATAAACAAGCCCTTTATTGATTTTGAATAATTATTTTGTATACGTGTTCTAGCATACAAGTTA
GAATAAATAAAAAATAGAAAAATAGAACATAGAAAGTTTTAGACCTCTAGAACTAGTGGATCCTAAGGTA
CCTAATTGCCTAGAAAGGAGCAGACGATATGGCGTCGCTCCCTGCAGGTCGACTCTAGAAACCAGCAGAG
CATATGGGCTCGCTGGCTGCAGTATTCCCGGGTTCATTAGATCCTAAGGTACCTAATTGCCTAGAAAGGA
GCAGACGATATGGCGTCGCTCCCTGCAGGTCGACTCTAGAAACCAGCAGAGCATATGGGCTCGCTGGCTG
CAGTATTCCCGGGTTCATTAGATCCTAAGGTACCTAATTGCCTAGAAAGGAGCAGACGATATGGCGTCGC
TCCCTGCAGGTCGACTCTAGAAACCAGCAGAGCATATGGGCTCGCTGGCTGCAGTATTCCCGGGTTCATT
AGATCCTAAGGTACCTAATTGCCTAGAAAGGAGCAGACGATATGGCGTCGCTCCCTGCAGGTCGACTCTA
GAAACCAGCAGAGCATATGGGCTCGCTGGCTGCAGTATTCCCGGGTTCATTAGATCCTAAGGTACCTAAT
TGCCTAGAAAGGAGCAGACGATATGGCGTCGCTCCCTGCAGGTCGACTCTAGAAACCAGCAGAGCATATG
GGCTCGCTGGCTGCAGTATTCCCGGGTTCATTAGATCCTAAGGTACCTAATTGCCTAGAAAGGAGCAGAC
GATATGGCGTCGCTCCCTGCAGGTCGACTCTAGAAACCAGCAGAGCATATGGGCTCGCTGGCTGCAGTAT
TCCCGGGTTCATTAGATCCTAAGGTACCTAATTGCCTAGAAAGGAGCAGACGATATGGCGTCGCTCCCTG
CAGGTCGACTCTAGAAACCAGCAGAGCATATGGGCTCGCTGGCTGCAGTATTCCCGGGTTCATTAGATCC
TAAGGTACCTAATTGCCTAGAAAGGAGCAGACGATATGGCGTCGCTCCCTGCAGGTCGACTCTAGAAACC
AGCAGAGCATATGGGCTCGCTGGCTGCAGTATTCCCGGGTTCATTAGATCCTAAGGTACCTAATTGCCTA
GAAAGGAGCAGACGATATGGCGTCGCTCCCTGCAGGTCGACTCTAGAAACCAGCAGAGCATATGGGCTCG
CTGGCTGCAGTATTCCCGGGTTCATTAGATCCTAAGGTACCTAATTGCCTAGAAAGGAGCAGACGATATG
GCGTCGCTCCCTGCAGGTCGACTCTAGAAACCAGCAGAGCATATGGGCTCGCTGGCTGCAGTATTCCCGG
GTTCATTAGATCCTAAGGTACCTAATTGCCTAGAAAGGAGCAGACGATATGGCGTCGCTCCCTGCAGGTC
GACTCTAGAAACCAGCAGAGCATATGGGCTCGCTGGCTGCAGTATTCCCGGGTTCATTAGATCCTAAGGT
ACCTAATTGCCTAGAAAGGAGCAGACGATATGGCGTCGCTCCCTGCAGGTCGACTCTAGAAACCAGCAGA
GCATATGGGCTCGCTGGCTGCAGTATTCCCGGGTTCATTAGATCCATGTCCCAGGATAGAATTTTGTTAG
ATAGATCTGATATCCGCATCTATGACGGGCTTCTCCCTGTTTGGATACGACCAAGGGTTGATGGCAAGTC
TAATTACTGGTAAACAGTTCAACTATGAATTTCCAGCAACCAAAGAAAATGGCGATCATGACAGACACGC
AACTGTAGTGCAGGGCGCTACAACCTCCTGTTATGAATTAGGTTGTTTCGCAGGTTCTCTATTCGTTATG
TTCTGCGGTGAAAGAATTGGTAGAAAACCATTAATCCTGATGGGTTCCGTAATAACCATCATTGGTGCCG
TTATTTCTACATGCGCATTTCGTGGTTACTGGGCATTAGGCCAGTTTATCATCGGAAGAGTCGTCACCGG
TGTTGGAACAGGGTTGAATACATCTACTATTCCCGTTTGGCAATCAGAAATGTCAAAAGCTGAAAATAGA
GGGTTGCTGGTCAATTTAGAAGGTTCCACAATTGCTTTTGGTACTATGATTGCTTATTGGATTGATTTTG
GGTTGTCTTATACCAACAGTTCTGTTCAGTGGAGGCGGCCGCTAAATTCAATTCGCCCTATAGTGAGTCG
TATTACAATTCACTGGCCGTCGTTTTACAACGTCGTGACTGGGAAAACCCTGGCGTTACCCAACTTAATC
GCCTTGCAGCACATCCCCCTTTCGCCAGCTGGCGTAATAGCGAAGAGGCCCGCACCGATCGCCCTTCCCA
ACAGTTGCGCAGCCTATACGTACGGCAGTTTAAGGTTTACACCTATAAAAGAGAGAGCCGTTATCGTCTG
TTTGTGGATGTACAGAGTGATATTATTGACACGCCGGGGCGACGGATGGTGATCCCCCTGGCCAGTGCAC
GTCTGCTGTCAGATAAAGTCTCCCGTGAACTTTACCCGGTGGTGCATATCGGGGATGAAAGCTGGCGCAT
GATGACCACCGATATGGCCAGTGTGCCGGTCTCCGTTATCGGGGAAGAAGTGGCTGATCTCAGCCACCGC
GAAAATGACATCAAAAACGCCATTAACCTGATGTTCTGGGGAATATAAATGTCAGGCATGAGATTATCAA
AAAGGATCTTCACCTAGATCCTTTTCACGTAGAAAGCCAGTCCGCAGAAACGGTGCTGACCCCGGATGAA
TGTCAGCTACTGGGCTATCTGGACAAGGGAAAACGCAAGCGCAAAGAGAAAGCAGGTAGCTTGCAGTGGG
CTTACATGGCGATAGCTAGACTGGGCGGTTTTATGGACAGCAAGCGAACCGGAATTGCCAGCTGGGGCGC
CCTCTGGTAAGGTTGGGAAGCCCTGCAAAGTAAACTGGATGGCTTTCTTGCCGCCAAGGATCTGATGGCG
CAGGGGATCAAGCTCTGATCAAGAGACAGGATGAGGATCGTTTCGCATGATTGAACAAGATGGATTGCAC
GCAGGTTCTCCGGCCGCTTGGGTGGAGAGGCTATTCGGCTATGACTGGGCACAACAGACAATCGGCTGCT
CTGATGCCGCCGTGTTCCGGCTGTCAGCGCAGGGGCGCCCGGTTCTTTTTGTCAAGACCGACCTGTCCGG
TGCCCTGAATGAACTGCAAGACGAGGCAGCGCGGCTATCGTGGCTGGCCACGACGGGCGTTCCTTGCGCA
GCTGTGCTCGACGTTGTCACTGAAGCGGGAAGGGACTGGCTGCTATTGGGCGAAGTGCCGGGGCAGGATC
TCCTGTCATCTCACCTTGCTCCTGCCGAGAAAGTATCCATCATGGCTGATGCAATGCGGCGGCTGCATAC
GCTTGATCCGGCTACCTGCCCATTCGACCACCAAGCGAAACATCGCATCGAGCGAGCACGTACTCGGATG
GAAGCCGGTCTTGTCGATCAGGATGATCTGGACGAAGAGCATCAGGGGCTCGCGCCAGCCGAACTGTTCG
CCAGGCTCAAGGCGAGCATGCCCGACGGCGAGGATCTCGTCGTGACCCATGGCGATGCCTGCTTGCCGAA
TATCATGGTGGAAAATGGCCGCTTTTCTGGATTCATCGACTGTGGCCGGCTGGGTGTGGCGGACCGCTAT
CAGGACATAGCGTTGGCTACCCGTGATATTGCTGAAGAGCTTGGCGGCGAATGGGCTGACCGCTTCCTCG
TGCTTTACGGTATCGCCGCTCCCGATTCGCAGCGCATCGCCTTCTATCGCCTTCTTGACGAGTTCTTCTG
AATTATTAACGCTTACAATTTCCTGATGCGGTATTTTCTCCTTACGCATCTGTGCGGTATTTCACACCGC
ATCAGGTGGCACTTTTCGGGGAAATGTGCGCGGAACCCCTATTTGTTTATTTTTCTAAATACATTCAAAT
ATGTATCCGCTCATGAGATTATCAAAAAGGATCTTCACCTAGATCCTTTTAAATTAAAAATGAAGTTTTA
AATCAATCTAAAGTATATATGAGTAAACTTGGTCTGACAGTTACCAATGCTTAATCAGTGAGGCACCTAT
CTCAGCGATCTGTCTATTTCGTTCATCCATAGTTGCCTGACTCCCCGTCGTGTAGATAACTACGATACGG
GAGGGCTTACCATCTGGCCCCAGTGCTGCAATGATACCGCGAGACCCACGCTCACCGGCTCCAGATTTAT
CAGCAATAAACCAGCCAGCCGGAAGGGCCGAGCGCAGAAGTGGTCCTGCAACTTTATCCGCCTCCATCCA
GTCTATTAATTGTTGCCGGGAAGCTAGAGTAAGTAGTTCGCCAGTTAATAGTTTGCGCAACGTTGTTGCC
ATTGCTACAGGCATCGTGGTGTCACGCTCGTCGTTTGGTATGGCTTCATTCAGCTCCGGTTCCCAACGAT
CAAGGCGAGTTACATGATCCCCCATGTTGTGCAAAAAAGCGGTTAGCTCCTTCGGTCCTCCGATCGTTGT
CAGAAGTAAGTTGGCCGCAGTGTTATCACTCATGGTTATGGCAGCACTGCATAATTCTCTTACTGTCATG
CCATCCGTAAGATGCTTTTCTGTGACTGGTGAGTACTCAACCAAGTCATTCTGAGAATAGTGTATGCGGC
GACCGAGTTGCTCTTGCCCGGCGTCAATACGGGATAATACCGCGCCACATAGCAGAACTTTAAAAGTGCT
CATCATTGGAAAACGTTCTTCGGGGCGAAAACTCTCAAGGATCTTACCGCTGTTGAGATCCAGTTCGATG
TAACCCACTCGTGCACCCAACTGATCTTCAGCATCTTTTACTTTCACCAGCGTTTCTGGGTGAGCAAAAA
CAGGAAGGCAAAATGCCGCAAAAAAGGGAATAAGGGCGACACGGAAATGTTGAATACTCATACTCTTCCT
TTTTCAATATTATTGAAGCATTTATCAGGGTTATTGTCTCATGACCAAAATCCCTTAACGTGAGTTTTCG
TTCCACTGAGCGTCAGACCCCGTAGAAAAGATCAAAGGATCTTCTTGAGATCCTTTTTTTCTGCGCGTAA
TCTGCTGCTTGCAAACAAAAAAACCACCGCTACCAGCGGTGGTTTGTTTGCCGGATCAAGAGCTACCAAC
TCTTTTTCCGAAGGTAACTGGCTTCAGCAGAGCGCAGATACCAAATACTGTTCTTCTAGTGTAGCCGTAG
TTAGGCCACCACTTCAAGAACTCTGTAGCACCGCCTACATACCTCGCTCTGCTAATCCTGTTACCAGTGG
CTGCTGCCAGTGGCGATAAGTCGTGTCTTACCGGGTTGGACTCAAGACGATAGTTACCGGATAAGGCGCA
GCGGTCGGGCTGAACGGGGGGTTCGTGCACACAGCCCAGCTTGGAGCGAACGACCTACACCGAACTGAGA
TACCTACAGCGTGAGCTATGAGAAAGCGCCACGCTTCCCGAAGGGAGAAAGGCGGACAGGTATCCGGTAA
GCGGCAGGGTCGGAACAGGAGAGCGCACGAGGGAGCTTCCAGGGGGAAACGCCTGGTATCTTTATAGTCC
TGTCGGGTTTCGCCACCTCTGACTTGAGCGTCGATTTTTGTGATGCTCGTCAGGGGGGCGGAGCCTATGG
AAAAACGCCAGCAACGCGGCCTTTTTACGGTTCCTGGCCTTTTGCTGGCCTTTTGCTCACATGTTCTTTC
CTGCGTTATCCCCTGATTCTGTGGATAACCGTATTACCGCCTTTGAGTGAGCTGATACCGCTCGCCGCAG
CCGAACGACCGAGCGCAGCGAGTCAGTGAGCGAGGAAGCGGAAGAGCGCCCAATACGCAAACCGCCTCTC
CCCGCGCGTTGGCCGATTCATTAATGCAGCTGGCACGACAGGTTTCCCGACTGGAAAGCGGGCAGTGAGC
GCAACGCAATTAATGTGAGTTAGCTCACTCATTAGGCACCCCAGGCTTTACACTTTATGCTTCCGGCTCG
TATGTTGTGTGGAATTGTGAGCGGATAACAATTTCACACAGGAAACAGCTATGACCATGATTACGCCAAG
CTCAGAATTAACCCTCACTAAAGGGACTAGTCCTGCAGGTTTAAACGAATTCGCCCTTATATA
